>Addgene plasmid #245552 | pICSL30049 | addgene full sequence | sequence record 495548 | Addgene NGS Result
GGTCTCACCATGGATGTATTCAAGAAAGGATTTTCAATAGCCGATGAGGGAGTTGTGGGAGCTGTTGAGA
AAACCGATCAGGGTGTGACAGAAGCAGCAGAAAAGACAAAAGAGGGTGTTATGAGCAGCGGTAGCGGTGC
ACACCATCACCACCACCACCATCATCATCACAGCAGCGGTCTGGAAGTTCTGTTTCAGGGCCCAGCAATG
TGAGACCACGAGTGATTAATGAATCGGCCAACGCGCGGGGAGAGGCGGTTTGCGTATTGGGCGCTCTTCC
GCTTCCTCGCTCACTGACTCGCTGCGCTCGGTCGTTCGGCTGCGGCGAGCGGTATCAGCTCACTCAAAGG
CGGTAATACGGTTATCCACAGAATCAGGGGATAACGCAGGAAAGAACATGTGAGCAAAAGGCCAGCAAAA
GGCCAGGAACCGTAAAAAGGCCGCGTTGCTGGCGTTTTTCCATAGGCTCCGCCCCCCTGACGAGCATCAC
AAAAATCGACGCTCAAGTCAGAGGTGGCGAAACCCGACAGGACTATAAAGATACCAGGCGTTTCCCCCTG
GAAGCTCCCTCGTGCGCTCTCCTGTTCCGACCCTGCCGCTTACCGGATACCTGTCCGCCTTTCTCCCTTC
GGGAAGCGTGGCGCTTTCTCATAGCTCACGCTGTAGGTATCTCAGTTCGGTGTAGGTCGTTCGCTCCAAG
CTGGGCTGTGTGCACGAACCCCCCGTTCAGCCCGACCGCTGCGCCTTATCCGGTAACTATCGTCTTGAGT
CCAACCCGGTAAGACACGACTTATCGCCACTGGCAGCAGCCACTGGTAACAGGATTAGCAGAGCGAGGTA
TGTAGGCGGTGCTACAGAGTTCTTGAAGTGGTGGCCTAACTACGGCTACACTAGAAGAACAGTATTTGGT
ATCTGCGCTCTGCTGAAGCCAGTTACCTTCGGAAAAAGAGTTGGTAGCTCTTGATCCGGCAAACAAACCA
CCGCTGGTAGCGGTGGTTTTTTTGTTTGCAAGCAGCAGATTACGCGCAGAAAAAAAGGATCTCAAGAAGA
TCCTTTGATCTTTTCTACGGGGTCTGACGCTCAGTGGAACGAAAACTCACGTTAAGGGATTTTGGTCATG
AGATTATCAAAAAGGATCTTCACCTAGATCCTTTTAAATTAAAAATGAAGTTTTAAATCAATCTAAAGTA
TATATGAGTAAACTTGGTCTGACAGTTATTTGCCGACTACCTTGGTGATCTCGCCTTTTACGTAATGGAC
AAATTCTTCCAACTGATCTGCGCGCGAGGCCAAGCGATCTTCTTCTTGTCCAAGATAAGCCTGTCTAGCT
TCAAGTATGACGGGCTGATACTGGGCCGGCAGGCGCTCCATTGCCCAGTCGGCAGCGACATCCTTCGGCG
CGATTTTGCCGGTTACTGCGCTGTACCAAATGCGGGACAACGTAAGCACTACATTTCGCTCATCGCCAGC
CCAGTCGGGCGGCGAGTTCCATAGCGTTAAGGTTTCATTTAGCGCCTCAAATAGATCCTGTTCAGGAACC
GGATCAAAGAGTTCCTCCGCCGCTGGACCTACCAAGGCAACGCTATGTTCTCTTGCTTTTGTCAGCAAGA
TAGCCAGATCAATGTCGATCGTGGCTGGCTCGAAGATACCTGCAAGAATGTCATTGCGCTGCCATTCTCC
AAATTGCAGTTCGCGCTTAGCTGGATAACGCCACGGAATGATGTCGTCGTGCACAACAATGGTGACTTCT
ACAGCGCGGAGAATCTCGCTCTCTCCAGGGGAAGCCGAAGTTTCCAAAAGGTCGTTGATCAAAGCTCGCC
GCGTTGTTTCATCAAGCCTTACGGTCACCGTAACCAGCAAATCAATATCGCTGTGTGGCTTCAGGCCGCC
ATCCACTGCGGAGCCGTACAAATGTACGGCCAGCAACGTCGGTTCGAGATGGCGCTCGATGACGCCAACT
ACCTCTGATAGTTGAGTCGATACTTCGGCGATCACCGCTTCCCTCATGATGTTTAACTTTGTTTTAGGGC
GACTGCCCTGCTGCGTAACATCGTTGCTGCTCCATAACATCAAACATCGACCCACGGCGTAACGCGCTTG
CTGCTTGGATGCCCGAGGCATAGACTGTACCCCAAAAAAAAACAGTCATAACAAGCCATGAAAACCGCCA
CTGCGCCGTTACCACCGCTGCGTTCGGTCAAGGTTCTGGACCAGTTGCGTGAGCGCATACTCTTCCTTTT
TCAATATTATTGAAGCATTTATCAGGGTTATTGTCTCATGAGCGGATACATATTTGAATGTATTTAGAAA
AATAAACAAATAGGGGTTCCGCGCACATTTCCCCGAAAAGTGCCACCTGACGTCTAAGAAACCATTATTA
TCATGACATTAACCTATAAAAATAGGCGTATCACGAGGCCCTTTCGTCCACTGAAGAGCCACTGT
Features (pLannotate 1.2.2; 8 found; start..end, strand, type, name):
     10..75      +  CDS            Sncg (fragment): SYUG_MOUSE - Also known as Persyn. Experimental evidence at protein level: Swiss-Prot protein existence level 1. Plays a role in neurofilament network integrity. May be involved in modulating axonal architecture during development and in the adult. In vitro, increases the susceptibility of neurofilament-H to calcium-dependent proteases. May also function in modulating the keratin network in skin. Activates the MAPK and Elk-1 signal transduction pathway (By similarity). From Mus musculus (Mouse).
    142..161     +  CDS            9xHis (fragment): 9xHis affinity tag
    225..274     -  CDS            lacI (fragment): lac repressor; lacI; The lac repressor binds to the lac operator to inhibit transcription in E. coli. This inhibition can be relieved by adding lactose or isopropyl-β-D-thiogalactopyranoside (IPTG).
    457..1045    -  rep_origin     ori: high-copy-number ColE1/pMB1/pBR322/pUC origin of replication
   1219..2007    -  CDS            aadA: S3AD_ECOLX - Experimental evidence at protein level: Swiss-Prot protein existence level 1. Mediates bacterial resistance to the antibiotics streptomycin and spectinomycin. From Escherichia coli.
   2014..2070    -  CDS            GmR (fragment): gentamycin acetyltransferase; aacC1; confers resistance to gentamycin
   2158..2238    +  CDS            int (fragment): INT2_ECOLX - Protein inferred from homology: Swiss-Prot protein existence level 3. Putative integrase believed to be involved in the insertion of antibiotic resistance genes into plasmids and transposons. From Escherichia coli.
   2229..2333    -  promoter       AmpR promoter: bla
