[The description below was written by a language model from this plasmid's Addgene catalogue record and pLannotate feature annotations shown in this document.]
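Description:
pICSL30049 is a Level 0 Golden Gate (MoClo syntax) part plasmid built on the pICSL01002 backbone and classed as a synthetic biology vector. It is a small construct of about 2.4 kb that is maintained in E. coli from a high-copy ColE1/pUC-type origin. Selection is with spectinomycin through the aadA aminoglycoside adenylyltransferase gene. The annotation also reports an AmpR (bla) promoter and short gentamicin-acetyltransferase, integrase and lacI fragments. These partial hits flank aadA or lie in the backbone, and are most likely remnants of the resistance cassette's origin and of the vector rather than functional genes.

The payload is a 199 bp synthetic N-terminal tag module named VNp6link10HIS_3C, described as an E. coli vesicle packaging tag. From the name, it combines a vesicle-nucleating peptide (VNp6), a linker, a ten-histidine affinity tag and a 3C protease cleavage site, which would allow the tag to be removed after purification. The feature table fits this reading: a short fragment is matched to a synuclein family protein, probably the VNp portion, and a polyhistidine stretch lies downstream of it. The 3C site is not annotated separately.

The part is released with the overhangs CCAT and AATG, the standard N-terminal tag position. This allows in-frame assembly between a promoter/5′UTR part and a coding sequence part when building Level 1 transcription units. Internal BsaI and BpiI sites were removed by point mutation so the module is compatible with Type IIS assembly. The plasmid carries no promoter or terminator for the tag, so it serves as a donor part, not an expression vector. It is intended for building fusions whose products are exported into vesicles in E. coli.
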