Addgene plasmid #245552: pICSL30049
Purpose: Level 0 Golden Gate part N-Terminal Tag with overhangs CCAT - AATG
Depositing lab: Mark Youles. Depositing organization: Sainsbury Laboratory, Norwich.
Backbone
  Vector backbone: pICSL01002
  Backbone size w/o insert (bp): 2246
  Vector type: Synthetic Biology
Growth in bacteria
  Bacterial resistance: Spectinomycin, 50 μg/mL
  Growth temperature: 37°C
  Growth strain: DH5alpha
  Copy number: High Copy
Gene/Insert
  Gene/Insert name: N-Terminal tag VNp6link10HIS_3C E.coli vesicle packaging tag
  Species: Synthetic
  Insert size (bp): 199
  Mutation: BsaI/BpiI sites removed by point-mutation
  Cloning method: Restriction Enzyme; 5′ cloning site BsaI (destroyed during cloning); 3′ cloning site BsaI (destroyed during cloning)
  Sequencing primers: 5′ TCACATGTTCTTTCCTGCG; 3′ GTCTCATGAGCGGATACATATTTGAATG
Terms and licenses: Academic/Nonprofit Terms; Industry Terms: Not Available to Industry
Depositor comments: Level 0 N-Terminal tag module used for GoldenGate assemblies using the MoClo overhang syntax
How to cite: pICSL30049 was a gift from Mark Youles (Addgene plasmid # 245552 ; http://n2t.net/addgene:245552 ; RRID:Addgene_245552)
